Addgene plasmid #138237: pFP.R367
Purpose: Expresses the split mCherry reporter interrupted by the LP-Hel intein (in cis)
Depositing lab: Baojun Wang. Depositing organization: University of Edinburgh. Publication: An expanded library of orthogonal split inteins enables modular multi-peptide assemblies. Pinto F, Thornton EL, Wang B. Nat Commun. 2020 Mar 23;11(1):1529. doi: 10.1038/s41467-020-15272-2. PubMed 32251274.
Backbone
  Vector backbone: pSB3T5
  Backbone manufacturer: BioBrick vector, IGEM registry
  Backbone size w/o insert (bp): 3252
  Total vector size (bp): 5689
  Vector type: Bacterial Expression, Synthetic Biology
Growth in bacteria
  Bacterial resistance: Tetracycline, 10 μg/mL
  Growth temperature: 37°C
  Growth strain: DH5alpha
  Copy number: Low Copy
Gene/Insert 1
  Gene/Insert name: araC
  Insert size (bp): 930
  Entrez Gene: araC (a.k.a. b0064, ECK0065)
  Promoter: iPC
  Cloning method: Gibson Cloning
  Sequencing primers: 5′ VF2 - TGCCACCTGACGTCTAAGAA
Gene/Insert 2
  Gene/Insert name: mCherryN(ATG).LP-Hel*.(CGK)mCherryC.H6
  Species: Synthetic
  Insert size (bp): 1215
  Promoter: P(araBAD)
  Tag / fusion protein: 6xHis (C terminal on insert)
  Cloning method: Gibson Cloning
  Sequencing primers: 5′ araC_F2 - AACCCACTGGTGATACCATTCG; 3′ VR - ATTACCGCCTTTGAGTGAGC
Terms and licenses: Academic/Nonprofit Terms; Industry Terms: Not Available to Industry
How to cite: pFP.R367 was a gift from Baojun Wang (Addgene plasmid # 138237 ; http://n2t.net/addgene:138237 ; RRID:Addgene_138237)
