[The description below was written by a language model from this plasmid's Addgene catalogue record and pLannotate feature annotations shown in this document.]
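Description:
pFP.R367 is a bacterial expression and synthetic-biology plasmid built on the BioBrick vector pSB3T5, with a total size of 5,689 bp. It replicates in E. coli from a p15A origin, which is compatible with ColE1-type plasmids and is recorded as low copy, and it is selected with tetracycline through a tet promoter–driven tetracycline efflux gene. The cloning region is bounded by the BioBrick prefix and suffix and insulated by several transcription terminators (T3Te, tonB, his operon). Short annotated fragments of β-lactamase, an RSF origin and bom appear to be backbone remnants rather than functional parts; ampicillin is not a listed selection.

The payload is an arabinose-inducible reporter module in the classic divergent arrangement. araC, the L-arabinose regulatory protein, is encoded on the reverse strand under a promoter recorded as iPC, while the araBAD promoter drives the reporter on the forward strand. The reporter is mCherry split into N- and C-terminal fragments, both detected in the annotation. The unannotated gap of roughly 480 bp between them corresponds to the LP-Hel intein named in the catalogue entry, inserted in cis as a contiguous element, with a C-terminal 6xHis tag on the fusion. The insert name indicates defined flanking residues at the junctions. If the intein excises itself and ligates the two mCherry halves, an intact fluorescent protein is restored, so red fluorescence after arabinose induction reports on splicing, and the His tag permits detection or purification of the products. The construct belongs to a study characterising a library of orthogonal split inteins for modular multi-peptide assembly.
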