Features (pLannotate 1.2.2; 16 found; start..end, strand, type, name):
     48..77      -  terminator     T3Te terminator: phage T3 early transcription terminator
    124..145     +  misc_feature   BioBrick prefix: BioBrick prefix for parts that do not start with "ATG"
    146..1024    -  CDS            araC: L-arabinose regulatory protein; araC
   1051..1335    +  promoter       araBAD promoter: araBAD; promoter of the L-arabinose operon of E. coli; the araC regulatory gene is transcribed in the opposite direction (Guzman et al., 1995)
   1365..1842    +  CDS            mCherry (fragment): monomeric derivative of DsRed fluorescent protein (Shaner et al., 2004) mammalian codon-optimized
   2328..2558    +  CDS            mCherry (fragment): monomeric derivative of DsRed fluorescent protein (Shaner et al., 2004) mammalian codon-optimized
   2583..2603    +  misc_feature   BioBrick suffix: universal suffix for all parts
   2639..2670    +  terminator     tonB terminator: bidirectional E. coli tonB-P14 transcription terminator
   2717..2757    -  terminator     bacterial terminator (fragment): putative bacterial transcription terminator
   2770..3015    +  CDS            bla(M) (fragment): β-lactamase lacking the signal sequence; bla(M); allows cytosolic expression of β-lactamase
   3181..3725    +  rep_origin     p15A ori: Plasmids containing the medium-copy-number p15A origin of replication can be propagated in E. coli cells that contain a second plasmid with the ColE1 origin.
   3813..3868    +  rep_origin     RSF ori (fragment): Plasmids containing the RSF 1030 origin of replication can be propagated in E. coli cells that contain additional plasmids with compatible origins.
   3967..3993    -  misc_feature   bom (fragment): basis of mobility region from pBR322
   4341..4369    +  promoter       tet promoter: E. coli promoter for tetracycline efflux protein gene
   4417..5605    +  CDS            TcR (fragment): tetracycline efflux protein; tet; confers resistance to tetracycline
   5618..5677    +  terminator     his operon terminator: This putative transcriptin terminator from the E. coli his operon has a 2-bp deletion introduced during synthesis. Its efficiency has not been determined.
>Addgene plasmid #138237 | pFP.R367 | addgene full sequence | sequence record 273516 | Addgene NGS Result
TGCCACCTGACGTCTAAGAAAAGGAATATTCAGCAATTTGCCCGTGCCGAAGAAAGGCCCACCCGTGAAG
GTGAGCCAGTGAGTTGATTGCTACGTAATTAGTTAGTTAGCCCTTAGTGACTCGAATTCGCGGCCGCTTC
TAGAGTTATGACAACTTGACGGCTACATCATTCACTTTTTCTTCACAACCGGCACGGAACTCGCTCGGGC
TGGCCCCGGTGCATTTTTTAAATACCCGCGAGAAATAGAGTTGATCGTCAAAACCAACATTGCGACCGAC
GGTGGCGATAGGCATCCGGGTGGTGCTCAAAAGCAGCTTCGCCTGGCTGATACGTTGGTCCTCGCGCCAG
CTTAAGACGCTAATCCCTAACTGCTGGCGGAAAAGATGTGACAGACGCGACGGCGACAAGCAAACATGCT
GTGCGACGCTGGCGATATCAAAATTGCTGTCTGCCAGGTGATCGCTGATGTACTGACAAGCCTCGCGTAC
CCGATTATCCATCGGTGGATGGAGCGACTCGTTAATCGCTTCCATGCGCCGCAGTAACAATTGCTCAAGC
AGATTTATCGCCAGCAGCTCCGAATAGCGCCCTTCCCCTTGCCCGGCGTTAATGATTTGCCCAAACAGGT
CGCTGAAATGCGGCTGGTGCGCTTCATCCGGGCGAAAGAACCCCGTATTGGCAAATATTGACGGCCAGTT
AAGCCATTCATGCCAGTAGGCGCGCGGACGAAAGTAAACCCACTGGTGATACCATTCGCGAGCCTCCGGA
TGACGACCGTAGTGATGAATCTCTCCTGGCGGGAACAGCAAAATATCACCCGGTCGGCAAACAAATTCTC
GTCCCTGATTTTTCACCACCCCCTGACCGCGAATGGTGAGATTGAGAATATAACCTTTCATTCCCAGCGG
TCGGTCGATAAAAAAATCGAGATAACCGTTGGCCTCAATCGGCGTTAAACCCGCCACCAGATGGGCATTA
AACGAGTATCCCGGCAGCAGGGGATCATTTTGCGCTTCAGCCATACTTTTCATACTCCCGCCATTCAGAG
AAGAAACCAATTGTCCATATTGCATCAGACATTGCCGTCACTGCGTCTTTTACTGGCTCTTCTCGCTAAC
CAAACCGGTAACCCCGCTTATTAAAAGCATTCTGTAACAAAGCGGGACCAAAGCCATGACAAAAACGCGT
AACAAAAGTGTCTATAATCACGGCAGAAAAGTCCACATTGATTATTTGCACGGCGTCACACTTTGCTATG
CCATAGCATTTTTATCCATAAGATTAGCGGATCCTACCTGACGCTTTTTATCGCAACTCTCTACTGTTTC
TCCATTACTAGAGATTAAAGAGGAGAAATACTAGATGGTGAGCAAGGGCGAAGAAGACAACATGGCCATC
ATCAAGGAGTTCATGCGCTTCAAGGTGCACATGGAGGGCTCCGTGAACGGCCACGAGTTCGAGATCGAGG
GCGAGGGCGAGGGCCGCCCCTACGAGGGCACCCAGACCGCCAAGCTGAAGGTGACCAAGGGTGGCCCCCT
GCCCTTCGCCTGGGACATCCTGTCCCCTCAGTTCATGTACGGCTCCAAGGCCTACGTGAAGCACCCCGCC
GACATCCCCGACTACTTGAAGCTGTCCTTCCCCGAGGGCTTCAAGTGGGAGCGCGTGATGAACTTCGAGG
ACGGCGGCGTGGTGACCGTGACCCAGGACTCCTCCTTGCAGGACGGCGAGTTCATCTACAAGGTGAAGCT
GCGCGGCACCAACTTCCCCTCCGACGGCCCCGTAATGCAGAAGAAGACCATGGGCTGGGAGGCCTCCTCC
GAGCGGATGTACCCCGAGGACGCCACTGGGTGCCATGCTTACGGACATGATATAATGATGTCCGATGGTA
CTAAGAAACAGGTTCAGGATATTGCAGTAGGCGACAAGGTTATGGGTCCTGATGGTAATCCTAGAAAAGT
CATTCGGCTGGTGAAAGGTCAAGATGAGATGTTTCGTGTTACTCCGACGAAAGGCGAATCCTTTGTTGTA
AACGGTGGTCACATCCTGTCGCTGTATCAAACGCCACGGCGCGCCGGACAGACCCCGGGATACACCGAGA
TCTCCGTCAATGAATATATAAGGTCTAGTTCCACTTTTAAGCACCGTTCAAAATTACAGCGCTTTGGCTT
CGATGGGTCTGCGGGCAGTGCCGCTGGGAGTGGTCGCGTTGACGTAACGGGGTTTAAAGTTGAGCCCATT
GGCGTGGGGGATTACTATGGCTTTACCGTCGACGGTGATCACTTGTACCTTGATGGGGATTTCGTCAGAC
ATCATAATTGCGGGAAGGGCGCCCTGAAGGGCGAGATCAAGCAGAGGCTGAAGCTGAAGGACGGCGGCCA
CTACGACGCTGAGGTCAAGACCACCTACAAGGCCAAGAAGCCCGTGCAGCTGCCCGGCGCCTACAACGTC
AACATCAAGTTGGACATCACCTCCCACAACGAGGACTACACCATCGTGGAACAGTACGAACGCGCCGAGG
GCCGCCACTCCACCGGCGGCATGGACGAGCTGTACAAGCATCATCACCATCACCACTAATAATACTAGTA
GCGGCCGCTGCAGGAGTCACTAAGGGTTAGTTAGTTAGATTAGCAGAAAGTCAAAAGCCTCCGACCGGAG
GCTTTTGACTAAAACTTCCCTTGGGGTTATCATTGGGGCTCACTCAAAGGCGGTAATCAGATAAAAAAAA
TCCTTAGCTTTCGCTAAGGATGATTTCTGCTAGAGATGGAATAGACTGGATGGAGGCGGATAAAGTTGCA
GGACCACTTCTGCGCTCGGCCCTTCCGGCTGGCTGGTTTATTGCTGATAAATCTGGAGCCGGTGAGCGTG
GGTCTCGCGGTATCATTGCAGCACTGGGGCCAGATGGTAAGCCCTCCCGTATCGTAGTTATCTACACGAC
GGGGAGTCAGGCAACTATGGATGAACGAAATAGACAGATCGCTGAGATAGGTGCCTCACTGATTAAGCAT
TGGTAACTGTCAGACCAAGTTTACTCATATATACTTTAGATTGATTTAAAACTTCATTTTTAATTTAAAA
GGATCTAGGTGAAGATCCTTTTTGATAATCTCATGACCAAAATCCCTTAACGTGAGTTTTCGTTCCACTG
AGCGTCAGACCCCTTAATAAGATGATCTTCTTGAGATCGTTTTGGTCTGCGCGTAATCTCTTGCTCTGAA
AACGAAAAAACCGCCTTGCAGGGCGGTTTTCGAAGGTTCTCTGAGCTACCAACTCTTTGAACCGAGGTAA
CTGGCTTGGAGGAGCGCAGTCACCAAAACTTGTCCTTTCAGTTTAGCCTTAACCGGCGCATGACTTCAAG
ACTAACTCCTCTAAATCAATTACCAGTGGCTGCTGCCAGTGGTGCTTTTGCATGTCTTTCCGGGTTGGAC
TCAAGACGATAGTTACCGGATAAGGCGCAGCGGTCGGACTGAACGGGGGGTTCGTGCATACAGTCCAGCT
TGGAGCGAACTGCCTACCCGGAACTGAGTGTCAGGCGTGGAATGAGACAAACGCGGCCATAACAGCGGAA
TGACACCGGTAAACCGAAAGGCAGGAACAGGAGAGCGCACGAGGGAGCCGCCAGGGGGAAACGCCTGGTA
TCTTTATAGTCCTGTCGGGTTTCGCCACCACTGATTTGAGCGTCAGATTTCGTGATGCTTGTCAGGGGGG
CGGAGCCTATGGAAAAACGGCTTTGCCGCGGCCCTCTCACTTCCCTGTTAAGTATCTTCCTGGCATCTTC
CAGGAAATCTCCGCCCCGTTCGTAAGCCATTTCCGCTCGCCGCAGTCGAACGACCGAGCGTAGCGAGTCA
GTGAGCGAGGAAGCGGAATATATCCTGTATCACATATTCTGCTGACGCACCGGTGCAGCCTTTTTTCTCC
TGCCACATGAAGCACTTCACTGACACCCTCATCAGTGCCAACATAGTAAGCCAGTATACACTCCGCTAGC
GCTGAGGTCTGCCTCGTGAAGAAGGTGTTGCTGACTCATACCAGGCCTGAATCGCCCCATCATCCAGCCA
GAAAGTGAGGGAGCCACGGTTGATGAGAGCTTTGTTGTAGGTGGACCAGTTGGTGATTTTGAACTTTTGC
TTTGCCACGGAACGGTCTGCGTTGTCGGGAAGATGCGTGATCTGATCCTTCAACTCAGCAAAAGTTCGAT
TTATTCAACAAAGCCACGTTGTGTCTCAAAATCTCTGATGTTACATTGCACAAGATAAAAATATATCATC
ATGAACAATAAAACTGTCTGCTTACATAAACAGTAATACAAGGGGTGTTTACTAGAGGAGATTCTCATGT
TTGACAGCTTATCATCGATAAGCTTTAATGCGGTAGTTTATCACAGTTAAATTGCTAACGCAGTCAGGCA
CCGTGTATGAAATCTAACAATGCGCTCATCGTCATTCTCGGCACCGTCACCCTGGACGCTGTAGGCATAG
GCTTGGTTATGCCGGTACTGCCGGGCCTCTTGCGGGATATCGTCCATTCCGACAGTATTGCCAGTCACTA
TGGCGTGCTGCTTGCGCTCTATGCGTTGATGCAATTTCTTTGCGCACCCGTTCTCGGAGCCCTGTCCGAC
CGCTTTGGCCGCCGTCCAGTCCTGCTCGCTTCGCTCCTTGGAGCCACTATCGACTACGCGATCATGGCGA
CCACACCCGTCCTGTGGATTCTCTACGCCGGACGCATCGTGGCGGGCATCACGGGTGCCACAGGTGCGGT
TGCTGGTGCCTATATCGCCGACATCACCGATGGGGAAGATCGGGCTCGCCACTTCGGGCTCATGAGCGCT
TGTTTCGGCGTGGGTATGGTGGCAGGCCCCGTGGCCGGGGGACTGTTGGGTGCCATCTCCTTGCATGCAC
CATTCCTTGCGGCGGCGGTGCTCAACGGCCTCAACCTCCTCCTGGGCTGCTTCCTTATGCAGGAATCGCA
TAAGGGAGAGCGCCGTCCGATGCCCTTGCGTGCCTTCAATCCAGTCAGCTCCTTCCGGTGGGCGCGGGGC
ATGACTATCGTCGCCGCACTTATGACTGTTTTCTTTATCATGCAACTCGTAGGACAGGTTCCGGCAGCGC
TCTGGGTCATTTTCGGCGAGGACCGCTTTCGCTGGAGCGCGACGATGATCGGCCTGTCGCTTGCGGTATT
CGGAATCTTGCACGCCCTCGCTCAAGCCTTCGTCACGGGCCCCGCCACCAAACGTTTCGGCGAGAAGCAG
GCCATTATCGCGGGCATGGCGGCCGACGCGCTGGGCTACGTCTTGCTGGCGTTCGCGACGCGCGGCTGGA
TGGCCTTCCCCATTATGATTCTTCTCGCTTCCGGCGGCATCGGTATGCCCGCGTTGCAGGCCATGCTGTC
CCGCCAAGTAGATGACGACCATCAGGGACAGCTTCAAGGGTCGCTCGCGGCTCTTACCAGCCTCACTTCG
ATCATTGGACCGCTGATCGTCACGGCGATTTATGCCGCCTCGGCGAGCACATGGAACGGGTTGGCATGGA
TTGTAGGTGCCGCCCTTTACCTTGTCTGCCTCCCCGCGTTGCGTCGCGGTGCATGGAGCCGGGCCACCTC
GACCTAATAATACTAGCTCCGGCAAAAAAACGGGCAAGGTGTCACCACCCTGCCCTTTTTCTTTAAAACC
GAAAAGATTACTTCGCGTT
